Addgene plasmid #139150: pJBL6673
Purpose: PecpD - TARGET8 - mCherry
Depositing lab: Julius Lucks. Depositing organization: Northwestern University. Publication: Dynamic Control of Gene Expression with Riboregulated Switchable Feedback Promoters. Glasscock CJ, Biggs BW, Lazar JT, Arnold JH, Burdette LA, Valdes A, Kang MK, Tullman-Ercek D, Tyo KEJ, Lucks JB. ACS Synth Biol. 2021 May 21;10(5):1199-1213. doi: 10.1021/acssynbio.1c00015. Epub 2021 Apr 9. PubMed 33834762.
Backbone
  Vector backbone: CloCDF
  Vector type: Bacterial Expression
Growth in bacteria
  Bacterial resistance: Spectinomycin, 50 μg/mL
  Growth temperature: 37°C
  Growth strain: NEB Stable
  Copy number: Low Copy
Gene/Insert
  Gene/Insert name: mCherry
  Species: Synthetic
  Mutation: N/A
  Cloning method: Gibson Cloning
Terms and licenses: Academic/Nonprofit Terms; Industry Terms: Not Available to Industry
Depositor comments: Please visit https://www.biorxiv.org/content/10.1101/529180v1 for bioRxiv preprint.
How to cite: pJBL6673 was a gift from Julius Lucks (Addgene plasmid # 139150 ; http://n2t.net/addgene:139150 ; RRID:Addgene_139150)
