[The description below was written by a language model from this plasmid's Addgene catalogue record and pLannotate feature annotations shown in this document.]
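Description:
pJBL6673 is a small (about 3.6 kb) low-copy bacterial expression plasmid built on a CloDF13 (CDF) backbone. The CloDF13 origin lets it be maintained in E. coli alongside plasmids that carry compatible origins, which suits multi-plasmid genetic circuits. Selection is by spectinomycin, through an aadA (SmR) aminoglycoside adenylyltransferase gene that the annotation places directly downstream of a bla (AmpR) promoter. A short tetracycline-resistance fragment and a CAP binding site are also annotated, and these appear to be backbone remnants rather than functional parts.

The payload is summarised in the record as "PecpD - TARGET8 - mCherry". The feature table shows a roughly 500 bp fragment of the E. coli ecpC coding region immediately upstream of the reporter. This fits a native PecpD promoter region lifted from the ecpRABCDE common pilus operon, where sequence preceding ecpD overlaps ecpC. About 100 bp of unannotated sequence lies between this fragment and the reporter. This gap presumably holds the TARGET8 element, though the record does not define that element. Given the associated work on riboregulated switchable feedback promoters, it is likely an RNA regulator target that makes downstream transcription dependent on a trans-acting small RNA supplied from another plasmid.

The reporter ORF is labelled mRFP1 by the automated annotation, whereas the catalogue calls it mCherry. mCherry is derived from mRFP1, so this is probably a similarity match. The ORF is followed by tandem rrnB T1 and T7Te terminators. The construct appears to serve as a fluorescent readout for characterising a PecpD-based, RNA-gated promoter in E. coli.
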