Features (pLannotate 1.2.2; 9 found; start..end, strand, type, name):
    171..962     -  CDS            SmR: aminoglycoside adenylyltransferase (Murphy, 1985); aadA; confers resistance to spectinomycin and streptomycin
    963..1054    -  promoter       AmpR promoter: bla
   1102..1840    -  rep_origin     CloDF13 ori: Plasmids containing the CloDF13 (CDF) origin of replication can be propagated in E. coli cells that contain additional plasmids with compatible origins.
   1937..2001    -  CDS            TcR (fragment): tetracycline efflux protein; tet; confers resistance to tetracycline
   2016..2037    -  protein_bind   CAP binding site: CAP binding activates transcription in the presence of cAMP. E. coli catabolite activator protein
   2116..2613    +  CDS            ecpC (fragment): ECPC_ECOLI - Also known as matD, yagX. Experimental evidence at protein level: Swiss-Prot protein existence level 1. Part of the ecpRABCDE operon, which encodes the E.coli common pilus (ECP). ECP is found in both commensal and pathogenic strains and plays a dual role in early-stage biofilm development and host cell recognition (By similarity). From Escherichia coli (strain K12).
   2721..3398    +  CDS            mRFP1: monomeric derivative of DsRed (Campbell et al., 2002)
   3431..3502    +  terminator     rrnB T1 terminator: transcription terminator T1 from the E. coli rrnB gene
   3518..3545    +  terminator     T7Te terminator: phage T7 early transcription terminator
>Addgene plasmid #139150 | pJBL6673 | addgene full sequence | sequence record 275189 | Addgene NGS Result
CTGAAACCTCAGGCATTTGAGAAGCACACGGTCACACTGCTTCCGGTAGTCAATAAACCGGTAAACCAGC
AATAGACATAAGCGGCTATTTAACGACCCTGCCCTGAACCGACGACCGGGTCATCGTGGCCGGATCTTGC
GGCCCCTCGGCTTGAACGAATTGTTAGACATTATTTGCCGACTACCTTGGTGATCTCGCCTTTCACGTAG
TGGACAAATTCTTCCAACTGATCTGCGCGCGAGGCCAAGCGATCTTCTTCTTGTCCAAGATAAGCCTGTC
TAGCTTCAAGTATGACGGGCTGATACTGGGCCGGCAGGCGCTCCATTGCCCAGTCGGCAGCGACATCCTT
CGGCGCGATTTTGCCGGTTACTGCGCTGTACCAAATGCGGGACAACGTAAGCACTACATTTCGCTCATCG
CCAGCCCAGTCGGGCGGCGAGTTCCATAGCGTTAAGGTTTCATTTAGCGCCTCAAATAGATCCTGTTCAG
GAACCGGATCAAAGAGTTCCTCCGCCGCTGGACCTACCAAGGCAACGCTATGTTCTCTTGCTTTTGTCAG
CAAGATAGCCAGATCAATGTCGATCGTGGCTGGCTCGAAGATACCTGCAAGAATGTCATTGCGCTGCCAT
TCTCCAAATTGCAGTTCGCGCTTAGCTGGATAACGCCACGGAATGATGTCGTCGTGCACAACAATGGTGA
CTTCTACAGCGCGGAGAATCTCGCTCTCTCCAGGGGAAGCCGAAGTTTCCAAAAGGTCGTTGATCAAAGC
TCGCCGCGTTGTTTCATCAAGCCTTACGGTCACCGTAACCAGCAAATCAATATCACTGTGTGGCTTCAGG
CCGCCATCCACTGCGGAGCCGTACAAATGTACGGCCAGCAACGTCGGTTCGAGATGGCGCTCGATGACGC
CAACTACCTCTGATAGTTGAGTCGATACTTCGGCGATCACCGCTTCCCTCATACTCTTCCTTTTTCAATA
TTATTGAAGCATTTATCAGGGTTATTGTCTCATGAGCGGATACATATTTGAATGTATTTAGAAAAATAAA
CAAATAGCTAGCTCACTCGGTCGCTACGCTCCGGGCGTGAGACTGCGGCGGGCGCTGCGGACACATACAA
AGTTACCCACAGATTCCGTGGATAAGCAGGGGACTAACATGTGAGGCAAAACAGCAGGGCCGCGCCGGTG
GCGTTTTTCCATAGGCTCCGCCCTCCTGCCAGAGTTCACATAAACAGACGCTTTTCCGGTGCATCTGTGG
GAGCCGTTAGGCTCAACCATGAATCTGACAGTACGGGCGAAACCCGACAGGACTTAAAGATCCCCACCGT
TTCCGGCGGGTCGCTCCCTCTTGCGCTCTCCTGTTCCGACCCTGCCGTTTACCGGATACCTGTTCCGCCT
TTCTCCCTTACGGGAAGTGTGGCGCTTTCTCATAGCTCACACACTGGTATCTCGGCTCGGTGTAGGTCGT
TCGCTCCAAGCTGGGCTGTAAGCAAGAACTCCCCGTTCAGCCCGACTGCTGCGCCTTATCCGGTAACTGT
TCACTTGAGTCCAACCCGGAAAAGCACGGTAAAACGCCACTGGCAGCAGCCATTGGTAACTGGGAGTTCG
CAGAGGATTTGTTTAGCTAAACACGCGGTTGCTCTTGAAGTGTGCGCCAAAGTCCGGCTACACTGGAAGG
ACAGATTTGGTTGCTGTGCTCTGCGAAAGCCAGTTACCACGGTTAAGTCAGTTGGGGAACTGCTTAACCT
TCGATCAAACCACCTCCCCAGGTGGTTTTTTCGTTTACAGGGCAAAAGATTACGCGCAGAAAAAAAGGAT
CTCAAGAAGATCCTTTGATCTTTTCTACTGAACCGCTCTAGATTTCAGTGCAATTTATCTCTTCAAATGT
AGCACCTGAAGTCAGCCCCATACGATATAAGTTGTAATTCTCATGTTAGTCATGCCCCGCGCCCACAGGA
AGGAGCTGACTGGGTTGAAGGCTCTCAAGGGCATCGGTCGAGATCCCGGTGCCTAATGAGTGAGCTAACT
TACATTAATTGCGTTGCGCGAATTCACGAGATCTGCGGATGGGCAGTATTGGCGCTGAACGCCTGCTGGC
GCGTATTCGTGGCGCGGGCTGGAGGACGACGGTCAGATCAGCGCCAAAATCAACGGGCGGATTTTCCCGC
TTAACGGCAAGCGTAACTATCTCCCGCTCTCTCCCTATGGAAGATATGAGGTGGAGTTACAGAACAGCAA
AAACTCACTCGACAGTTACGATATCGTCAGCGGCCGCAAAAGTCGTCTGACTCTCTATCCAGGCAATGTC
GCTGTCATTGAGCCAGAGGTGAAGCAGATGGTTACCGTCTCCGGTCGTATCCGTGCGGAAGACGGCACAC
TGCTGGCTAACGCACGGATTAACAACCATATCGGCCGAACCCGAACCGATGAAAACGGCGAGTTTGTCAT
GGACGTGGATAAGAAATACCCCACTATCGATTTTCGCTACAGTGGCAATAAAACCTGCGAAGTGGCTCTG
GAACTCAACCAGGCGCGCGGTGCCGTCTGGGTCGGTGATGTGGTCTGCAGCGGCCTCTCATCGTGGGCGG
CGGTGACGCAGACAGGAGAAGAGACCATCCTCAATCTCTACCTACTCTCACTTACTCTTATCCTGCGGGG
AATGTATACAGTTCATGTATATATTCCCCGCTTTTTTTTTGGATCTAGGAGGAAGGATCTATGGCGAGTA
GCGAAGACGTTATCAAAGAGTTCATGCGTTTCAAAGTTCGTATGGAAGGTTCCGTTAACGGTCACGAGTT
CGAAATCGAAGGTGAAGGTGAAGGTCGTCCGTACGAAGGTACCCAGACCGCTAAACTGAAAGTTACCAAA
GGTGGTCCGCTGCCGTTCGCTTGGGACATCCTGTCCCCGCAGTTCCAGTACGGTTCCAAAGCTTACGTTA
AACACCCGGCTGACATCCCGGACTACCTGAAACTGTCCTTCCCGGAAGGTTTCAAATGGGAACGTGTTAT
GAACTTCGAAGACGGTGGTGTTGTTACCGTTACCCAGGACTCCTCCCTGCAAGACGGTGAGTTCATCTAC
AAAGTTAAACTGCGTGGTACCAACTTCCCGTCCGACGGTCCGGTTATGCAGAAAAAAACCATGGGTTGGG
AAGCTTCCACCGAACGTATGTACCCGGAAGACGGTGCTCTGAAAGGTGAAATCAAAATGCGTCTGAAACT
GAAAGACGGTGGTCACTACGACGCTGAAGTTAAAACCACCTACATGGCTAAAAAACCGGTTCAGCTGCCG
GGTGCTTACAAAACCGACATCAAACTGGACATCACCTCCCACAACGAAGACTACACCATCGTTGAACAGT
ACGAACGTGCTGAAGGTCGTCACTCCACCGGTGCTTAAGGATCCAAACTCGAGTAAGGATCTCCAGGCAT
CAAATAAAACGAAAGGCTCAGTCGAAAGACTGGGCCTTTCGTTTTATCTGTTGTTTGTCGGTGAACGCTC
TCTACTAGAGTCACACTGGCTCACCTTCGGGTGGGCCTTTCTGCGTTTATA
